>Addgene plasmid #146987 | pAc5.1B-lambdaN-HA-DmUPF1_92-896-siRNAres-V5His6_N | depositor full sequence | sequence record 289434 | Full Sequence
CTTCAAGGAATTAATTCTATATTCTAAAAACACAAATGATACTTCTAAAAAAAATCATGAATGGCATCAA
CTCTGAATCAAATCTTTGCAGATGCACCTACTTCTCATTTCCACTGTCACATCATTTTTCCAGATCTCGC
TGCCTGTTATGTGGCCCACAAACCAAGACACGTTTTATGGCCATTAAAGCTGGCTGATCGTCGCCAAACA
CCAAATACATATCAATATGTACATTCGAGAAAGAAGCGATCAAAGAAGCGTCTTCGGGCGAGTAGGAGAA
TGCGGAGGAGAAGGAGAACGAGCTGATCTAGTATCTCTCCACAATCCAATGCCAACTGACCAACTGGCCA
TATTCGGAGCAATTTGAAGCCAATTTCCATCGCCTGGCGATCGCTCCATTCTTGGCTATATGTTTTTCAC
CGTTCCCGGGGCCATTTTCAAAGACTCGTCGGTAAGATAAGATTGTGTCACTCGCTGTCTCTCTTCATTT
GTCGAAGAATGCTGAGGAATTTCGCGATGACGTCGGCGAGTATTTTGAAGAATGAGAATAATTTGTATTT
ATACGAAAATCAGTTAGTGGAATTTTCTACAAAAACATGTTATCTATAGATAATTTTGTTGCAAAATATG
TTGACTATGACAAAGATTGTATGTATATACCTTTAATGTATTCTCATTTTCTTATGTATTTATAATGGCA
ATGATGATACTGATGATATTTTAAGATGATGCCAGACCACAGGCTGATTTCTGCGTCTTTTGCCGAACGC
AGTGCATGTGCGGTTGTTGTTTTTTGGAATAGTTTCAATTTTCGGACTGTCCGCTTTGATTTCAGTTTCT
TGGCTTATTCAAAAAGCAAAGTAAAGCCAAAAAAGCGAGATGGCAATACCAAATGCGGCAAAACGGTAGT
GGAAGGAAAGGGGTGCGGGGCAGCGGAAGGAAGGGTGGGGCGGGGCGTGGCGGGGTCTGTGGCTGGGCGC
GACGTCACCGACGTTGGAGCCACTCCTTTGACCATGTGTGCGTGTGTGTATTATTCGTGTCTCGCCACTC
GCCGGTTGTTTTTTTCTTTTTATCTCGCTCTCTCTAGCGCCATCTCGTACGCATGCTCAACGCACCGCAT
GTTGCCGTGTCCTTTATGCGTCATTTTGGCTCGAAATAGGCAATTATTTAAACAAAGATTAGTCAACGAA
AACGCTAAAATAAATAAGTCTACAATATGGTTACTTATTGCCATGTGTGTGCAGCCAACGATAGCAACAA
AAGCAACAACACAGTGGCTTTCCCTCTTTCACTTTTTGTTTGCAAGCGCGTGCGAGCAAGACGGCACGAC
CGGCAAACGCAATTACGCTGACAAAGAGCAGACGAAGTTTTGGCCGAAAAACATCAAGGCGCCTGATACG
AATGCATTTGCAATAACAATTGCGATATTTAATATTGTTTATGAAGCTGTTTGACTTCAAAACACACAAA
AAAAAAAATAAAACAAATTATTTGAAAGAGAATTAGGAATCGGACAGCTTATCGTTACGGGCTAACAGCA
CACCGAGACGAAATAGCTTACCTGACGTCACAGCCTCTGGAAGAACTGCCGCCAAGCAGAGAGAGAGAGA
AAAAGAGGGAGAGCAGCTTAGACCGCATGTGCTTGTGTGTGAGGCGTCTCTCTCTTCGTCTCCTGTTTGC
GCAAACGCATAGACTGCACTGAGAAAATCGATTACCTATTTTTTATGAATGAATATTTGCACTATTACTA
TTCAAAACTATTAAGATAGCAATCACATTCAATAGCCAAATACTATACCACCTGAGCGATGCAACGAAAT
GATCAATTTGAGCAAAAATGCTGCATATTTAGGACGGCATCATTATAGAAATGCTTCTTGCTGTGTACTT
TTCTCTCGTCTGGCAGCTGTTTCGCCGTTATTGTTAAAACCGGCTTAAGTTAGGTGTGTTTTCTACGACT
AGTGATGCCCCTACTAGAAGATGTGTGTTGCACAAATGTCCCTGAATAACCAATTTGAAGTGCAGATAGC
AGTAAACGTAAGCTAATATGAATATTATTTAACTGTAATGTTTTAATATCGCTGGACATTACTAATAAAC
CCACTATAAACACATGTACATATGTATGTTTTGGCATACAATGAGTAGTTGGGGAAAAAATGTGTAAAAG
CACCGTGACCATCACAGCATAAAGATAACCAGCTGAAGTATCGAATATGAGTAACCCCCAAATTGAATCA
CATGCCGCAACTGATAGGACCCATGGAAGTACACTCTTCATGGCGATATACAAGACACACACAAGCACGA
ACACCCAGTTGCGGAGGAAATTCTCCGTAAATGAAAACCCAATCGGCGAACAATTCATACCCATATATGG
TAAAAGTTTTGAACGCGACTTGAGAGCGGAGAGCATTGCGGCTGATAAGGTTTTAGCGCTAAGCGGGCTT
TATAAAACGGGCTGCGGGACCAGTTTTCATATCACTACCGTTTGAGTTCTTGTGCTGTGTGGATACTCCT
CCCGACACAAAGCCGCTCCATCAGCCAGCAGTCGTCTAATCCAGAGACCCCGGATCGGGGTACCAACATG
GACGCACAAACACGACGACGTGAGCGTCGCGCTGAGAAACAAGCTCAATGGAAAGCTGCAAACGGTGGAT
CTCCTCCACATATGGCTTACCCATACGATGTTCCAGATTACGCTCCTCCAAGCTTGAATTCTGCAGATAT
CGTGAAGGAGCTGCCGCCGCATGCGTGCAAGTATTGCGGCATCCATGATCCAGCCACGGTGGTCATGTGC
AACAACTGCCGCAAATGGTTTTGCAACGGTCGTGGAAGCACTTCCGGTTCGCACATCATCAACCATCTGG
TGAGGGCCAAGCATCGCGAGGTGACGCTCCACGGGGAAGGTCCCCTGGGCGAGACAATCCTGGAGTGCTA
CTCCTGTGGTGTGCGCAACGTCTTTGTGCTGGGCTTCATTCCGGCCAAGGCCGATTCTGTGGTCGTGCTG
CTCTGCCGTCAGCCGTGTGCCGCCCAAAACTCCCTTAAAGACATGAACTGGGACCAGGAACAGTGGAAGC
CTCTAATTGCAGACCGCTGCTTTTTGGCCTGGCTGGTAAAGCAACCCAGCGAACAGGGACAGCTGCGAGC
TCGCCAAATCTCAGCCGCTCAGATCAACAAGCTGGAGGAGCTATGGAAGGAGAATATTGAGGCCACGTTT
CAGGATCTGGAGAAGCCAGGCATTGACTCGGAGCCAGCACATGTGCTACTCCGCTACGAGGATGGCTATC
AGTACGAGAAGACCTTTGGGCCGCTGGTCCGCCTTGAGGCCGAATACGACCAAAAACTGAAGGAGTCTGC
CACGCAGGAGAACATCGAAGTACGCTGGGACGTCGGCCTCAACAAAAAGACCATTGCCTACTTTACGCTG
GCGAAGACCGATTCGGACATGAAGCTCATGCATGGCGACGAGCTGCGCCTGCATTATGTGGGCGAGCTGT
ACAATCCGTGGAGCGAGATCGGCCACGTTATCAAGGTGCCGGACAATTTCGGCGATGACGTCGGCCTGGA
GCTGAAATCCTCAACGAATGCCCCGGTTAAGTGCACCAGTAACTTTACGGTGGACTTCATCTGGAAGTGC
ACGTCATTTGATCGCATGACACGTGCTCTGTGCAAATTCGCCATCGATCGCAATTCAGTGTCGAACTTCA
TCTACTCGCGCCTGTTGGGCCACGGTCGTGCGGATTCCAACGACGAGGTGCTGTTCCGCGGCCCACAACC
CAAGCTCTTCAGTGCCCCGCATCTGCCGGATTTGAATCGCAGCCAGGTGTATGCCGTGAAACACGCGCTT
CAGCGTCCGCTCTCGCTAATCCAAGGGCCGCCTGGCACGGGCAAAACCGTGACCTCGGCGACCATCGTTT
ACCAGCTGGTCAAGCTCCATGGTGGCACAGTGCTGGTGTGCGCTCCCAGCAACACGGCCGTGGATCAGCT
AACTGAGAAGATCCACCGAACAAACCTTAAAGTGGTGCGTGTTTGCGCCAAGAGCCGTGAGGCCATCGAT
AGCCCGGTAAGCTTCCTGGCGCTGCACAACCAAATCCGTAACATGGAGACCAACTCGGAGCTAAAGAAGC
TGCAGCAGCTGAAAGACGAGACCGGCGAGCTGAGCTCAGCAGACGAAAAGCGATACCGCAACCTGAAACG
TGCCGCCGAGAACCAACTGCTGGAGGCTGCCGACGTTATCTGCTGCACATGCGTAGGCGCCGGCGATGGT
CGTCTATCGCGAGTCAAGTTCACCTCGATCCTGATCGATGAGTCTATGCAGTCGACGGAGCCGGAGTGCA
TGGTGCCAGTGGTGCTGGGCGCTAAGCAGCTGATCCTCGTGGGCGATCACTGCCAGCTGGGACCGGTTGT
TATGTGCAAGAAAGCAGCTCGTGCCGGCCTCTCGCAAAGTTTGTTCGAGCGCCTGGTGGTTCTGGGCATC
CGTCCGTTCCGGCTGGAGGTGCAATATCGCATGCACCCCGAGCTGTCCCAGTTCCCGTCCAACTTCTTCT
ACGAGGGATCGCTGCAAAACGGCGTCTGCGCGGAGGATCGTCGCCTTAAGCTTGATTTCCCCTGGCCACA
GCCGGAGAGACCGATGTTCTTTCTGGTAACACAGGGACAGGAGGAGATTGCCGGCTCCGGCACCTCTTTC
CTCAACCGCACAGAGGCGGCCAACGTGGAAAAGATTACGACGCGATTCCTTAAGGCAGGCATCAAGCCGG
AACAAATTGGAATCATCACGCCTTACGAAGGTCAGCGCGCTTACCTGGTGCAGTACATGCAATACCAGGG
CAGCCTGCACTCTCGTCTATACCAGGAGATCGAGATCGCCAGTGTGGACGCGTTCCAGGGACGTGAGAAG
GACATCATTATCATGTCTTGCGTGCGATCTAACGAACGTCAAGGCATCGGCTTTTTGAACGACCCACGTC
GCCTTAATGTTGCCCTTACACGGGCCAAGTTCGGGATCATCATTGTGGGCAATCCCAAAGTGCTCGCCAA
GCAGCAGCTGTGGAACCATCTGCTCAACTTCTACAAGGACCGTAAGGTGCTCGTCGAGGGATCTCTGAAT
AACCTTAAGGAGTCGCTAATCCACTTCCAGAAGCCCCGCTCGAGTCTAGAGGGCCCGCGGTTCGAAGGTA
AGCCTATCCCTAACCCTCTCCTCGGTCTCGATTCTACGCGTACCGGTCATCATCACCATCACCATTGAGT
TTAAACCCGCTGATCAGCCTCGACTGTGCCTTCTAAGGCCTGAGCTCGCTGATCAGCCTCGATCGAGGAT
CCAGACATGATAAGATACATTGATGAGTTTGGACAAACCACAACTAGAATGCAGTGAAAAAAATGCTTTA
TTTGTGAAATTTGTGATGCTATTGCTTTATTTGTAACCATTATAAGCTGCAATAAACAAGTTAACAACAA
CAATTGCATTCATTTTATGTTTCAGGTTCAGGGGGAGGTGTGGGAGGTTTTTTAAAGCAAGTAAAACCTC
TACAAATGTGGTATGGCTGATTATGATCAGTCGACCGATGCCCTTGAGAGCCTTCAACCCAGTCAGCTCC
TTCCGGTGGGCGCGGGGCATGACTATCGTCGCCGCACTTATGACTGTCTTCTTTATCATGCAACTCGTAG
GACAGGTGCCGGCAGCGCTCTGGGTCATTTTCGGCGAGGACCGCTTTCGCTGGAGCGCGACGATGATCGG
CCTGTCGCTTGCGGTATTCGGAATCTTGCACGCCCTCGCTCAAGCCTTCGTCACTGGTCCCGCCACCAAA
CGTTTCGGCGAGAAGCAGGCCATTATCGCCGGCATGGCGGCCGACGCGCTGGGCTACGTCTTGCTGGCGT
TCGCGACGCGAGGCTGGATGGCCTTCCCCATTATGATTCTTCTCGCTTCCGGCGGCATCGGGATGCCCGC
GTTGCAGGCCATGCTGTCCAGGCAGGTAGATGACGACCATCAGGGACAGCTTCAAGGATCGCTCGCGGCT
CTTACCAGCCAGCAAAAGGCCAGGAACCGTAAAAAGGCCGCGTTGCTGGCGTTTTTCCATAGGCTCCGCC
CCCCTGACGAGCATCACAAAAATCGACGCTCAAGTCAGAGGTGGCGAAACCCGACAGGACTATAAAGATA
CCAGGCGTTTCCCCCTGGAAGCTCCCTCGTGCGCTCTCCTGTTCCGACCCTGCCGCTTACCGGATACCTG
TCCGCCTTTCTCCCTTCGGGAAGCGTGGCGCTTTCTCAATGCTCACGCTGTAGGTATCTCAGTTCGGTGT
AGGTCGTTCGCTCCAAGCTGGGCTGTGTGCACGAACCCCCCGTTCAGCCCGACCGCTGCGCCTTATCCGG
TAACTATCGTCTTGAGTCCAACCCGGTAAGACACGACTTATCGCCACTGGCAGCAGCCACTGGTAACAGG
ATTAGCAGAGCGAGGTATGTAGGCGGTGCTACAGAGTTCTTGAAGTGGTGGCCTAACTACGGCTACACTA
GAAGGACAGTATTTGGTATCTGCGCTCTGCTGAAGCCAGTTACCTTCGGAAAAAGAGTTGGTAGCTCTTG
ATCCGGCAAACAAACCACCGCTGGTAGCGGTGGTTTTTTTGTTTGCAAGCAGCAGATTACGCGCAGAAAA
AAAGGATCTCAAGAAGATCCTTTGATCTTTTCTACGGGGTCTGACGCTCAGTGGAACGAAAACTCACGTT
AAGGGATTTTGGTCATGAGATTATCAAAAAGGATCTTCACCTAGATCCTTTTAAATTAAAAATGAAGTTT
TAAATCAATCTAAAGTATATATGAGTAAACTTGGTCTGACAGTTACCAATGCTTAATCAGTGAGGCACCT
ATCTCAGCGATCTGTCTATTTCGTTCATCCATAGTTGCCTGACTCCCCGTCGTGTAGATAACTACGATAC
GGGAGGGCTTACCATCTGGCCCCAGTGCTGCAATGATACCGCGAGACCCACGCTCACCGGCTCCAGATTT
ATCAGCAATAAACCAGCCAGCCGGAAGGGCCGAGCGCAGAAGTGGTCCTGCAACTTTATCCGCCTCCATC
CAGTCTATTAATTGTTGCCGGGAAGCTAGAGTAAGTAGTTCGCCAGTTAATAGTTTGCGCAACGTTGTTG
CCATTGCTGCAGGCATCGTGGTGTCACGCTCGTCGTTTGGTATGGCTTCATTCAGCTCCGGTTCCCAACG
ATCAAGGCGAGTTACATGATCCCCCATGTTGTGCAAAAAAGCGGTTAGCTCCTTCGGTCCTCCGATCGTT
GTCAGAAGTAAGTTGGCCGCAGTGTTATCACTCATGGTTATGGCAGCACTGCATAATTCTCTTACTGTCA
TGCCATCCGTAAGATGCTTTTCTGTGACTGGTGAGTACTCAACCAAGTCATTCTGAGAATAGTGTATGCG
GCGACCGAGTTGCTCTTGCCCGGCGTCAACACGGGATAATACCGCGCCACATAGCAGAACTTTAAAAGTG
CTCATCATTGGAAAACGTTCTTCGGGGCGAAAACTCTCAAGGATCTTACCGCTGTTGAGATCCAGTTCGA
TGTAACCCACTCGTGCACCCAACTGATCTTCAGCATCTTTTACTTTCACCAGCGTTTCTGGGTGAGCAAA
AACAGGAAGGCAAAATGCCGCAAAAAAGGGAATAAGGGCGACACGGAAATGTTGAATACTCATACTCTTC
CTTTTTCAATATTATTGAAGCATTTATCAGGGTTATTGTCTCATGAGCGGATACATATTTGAATGTATTT
AGAAAAATAAACAAATAGGGGTTCCGCGCACATTTCCCCGAAAAGTGCCACCTGACGTCTAAGAAACCAT
TATTATCATGACATTAACCTATAAAAATAGGCGTATCACGAGGCCCTTTCGT
Features (pLannotate 1.2.2; 11 found; start..end, strand, type, name):
     56..2568    +  promoter       Ac5 promoter: Drosophila melanogaster actin 5C promoter
   2588..2653    +  CDS            N (fragment): REGN_LAMBD - Experimental evidence at protein level: Swiss-Prot protein existence level 1. Plays a role as a transcriptional antitermination factor that allows the virus to initiate its lytic phase. Activates expression of the delayed viral early genes by modifying host RNA polymerase (RNAP) into a form that is resistant to termination signals. This antitermination function requires the host NusA protein which serves to stabilize the interaction between antitermination protein N and host RNA polymerase. From Escherichia phage lambda (Bacteriophage lambda).
   2678..2704    +  CDS            3xHA (fragment): three tandem HA epitope tags
   2732..5149    +  CDS            Upf1 (fragment): RENT1_DROME - Experimental evidence at protein level: Swiss-Prot protein existence level 1. RNA-dependent helicase and ATPase required for nonsense- mediated decay (NMD) of mRNAs containing premature stop codons. Is recruited to mRNAs upon translation termination and undergoes a cycle of phosphorylation and dephosphorylation; its phosphorylation appears to be a key step in NMD. The formation of an Upf1-Upf2-Upf3 surveillance complex is believed to activate NMD (By similarity). From Drosophila melanogaster (Fruit fly).
   5177..5218    +  CDS            V5 tag: epitope tag from simian virus 5
   5318..5452    -  polyA_signal   SV40 poly(A) signal: SV40 polyadenylation signal
   5475..5559    -  CDS            large T antigen (fragment): large T antigen from SV40 (simian virus 40)
   5560..6030    +  CDS            TcR (fragment): tetracycline efflux protein; tet; confers resistance to tetracycline
   6074..6662    -  rep_origin     ori: high-copy-number ColE1/pMB1/pBR322/pUC origin of replication
   6833..7693    -  CDS            AmpR: β-lactamase; bla; confers resistance to ampicillin, carbenicillin, and related antibiotics
   7694..7798    -  promoter       AmpR promoter: bla
