[The description below was written by a language model from this plasmid's Addgene catalogue record and pLannotate feature annotations shown in this document.]
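Description:
pAc5.1B-lambdaN-HA-DmUPF1_92-896-siRNAres-V5His6_N is a 7.9 kb insect expression plasmid for producing a tagged fragment of Drosophila melanogaster UPF1 in fly cells. The catalogue lists the backbone as unknown, although the name points to a pAc5.1B-type vector, which fits the annotated parts. In bacteria it replicates from a ColE1/pUC-type origin and is selected with ampicillin through the bla gene and its promoter. The catalogue describes it as low copy, whereas the annotation labels the origin as a high-copy type. Short fragments of a tetracycline resistance gene and of SV40 large T antigen are also annotated; these appear to be non-functional backbone remnants. No marker for selection in insect cells is annotated.

Expression is driven by the constitutive actin 5C (Ac5) promoter and terminated by an SV40 polyadenylation signal. The open reading frame starts with a short fragment of bacteriophage lambda N protein, the peptide that binds boxB RNA hairpins, followed by an HA epitope and then UPF1 residues 92–896. UPF1 is the RNA-dependent helicase and ATPase central to nonsense-mediated mRNA decay. A V5 tag lies downstream of the insert; the name also indicates a His6 tag, which is not annotated, and the record does not say whether these C-terminal tags are read in frame.

The "siRNAres" label suggests silent changes that make the transcript resistant to RNAi directed against endogenous Upf1, allowing complementation after knockdown. The lambdaN fusion would typically allow the protein to be tethered to boxB-containing reporter mRNAs, though the record itself states only insect expression as the purpose. The deposited sequence may be theoretical rather than fully verified.
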