Addgene plasmid #146987: pAc5.1B-lambdaN-HA-DmUPF1_92-896-siRNAres-V5His6_N
Purpose: Insect Expression of DmUPF1_92-896-siRNAres
Depositing lab: Elisa Izaurralde. Depositing organization: Max Planck Institute for Developmental Biology.
Backbone
  Vector backbone: Unknown
  Vector type: Insect Expression
Growth in bacteria
  Bacterial resistance: Ampicillin, 100 μg/mL
  Growth temperature: 37°C
  Growth strain: DH5alpha
  Copy number: Low Copy
Gene/Insert
  Gene/Insert name: DmUPF1_92-896-siRNAres
  Species: D. melanogaster (fly)
  Entrez Gene: Upf1 (a.k.a. Dmel_CG1559, CG1559, Dm-Upf1, DmUpf1, Dmel\CG1559, UPF1, Upf1p, smg-2, upf1)
  Cloning method: Unknown
Terms and licenses: Academic/Nonprofit Terms; Industry Terms: Not Available to Industry
Depositor comments: sequence given by FlyBase no.: CG1559 Plasmids from this collection were made available to the research community and donated after the lab closed. Please note that the sequence provided by the depositing laboratory may be theoretical/predicted or based on Sanger sequencing results. There may be discrepancies between sequencing results obtained by Addgene and the depositor sequence. If an Addgene verified sequence is not available, please contact before placing your order to request that our lab fully sequence the plasmid.
How to cite: pAc5.1B-lambdaN-HA-DmUPF1_92-896-siRNAres-V5His6_N was a gift from Elisa Izaurralde (Addgene plasmid # 146987 ; http://n2t.net/addgene:146987 ; RRID:Addgene_146987)
